>Addgene plasmid #171146 | pPPC018.AAV | addgene full sequence | sequence record 344754 | Addgene NGS Result
GCCCGCATGGATTTGACTTGGTCAGGGCCGAGCCTACATGTGCGAATGATGCCCATACTTGAGCCACCTA
ACTTTGTTTTAGGGCGACTGCCCTGCTGCGTAACATCGTTGCTGCTGCGTAACATCGTTGCTGCTCCATA
ACATCAAACATCGACCCACGGCGTAACGCGCTTGCTGCTTGGATGCCCGAGGCATAGACTGTACAAAAAA
ACAGTCATAACAAGCCATGAAAACCGCCACTGCGCCGTTACCACCGCTGCGTTCGGTCAAGGTTCTGGAC
CAGTTGCGTGAGCGCATACGCTACTTGCATTACAGTTTACGAACCGAACAGGCTTATGTCAACTGGGTTC
GTGCCTTCATCCGTTTCCACGGTGTGCGTCCATGGGCAAATATTATACGCAAGGCGACAAGGTGCTGATG
CCGCTGGCGATTCAGGTTCATCATGCCGTTTGTGATGGCTTCCATGGCTTCCCAACCTTACCAGAGGGCG
CCCCAGCTGGCAATTCCGACGTCGTCGAATTTGCTTTCGAATTTCTGCCATTCATCCGCTTATTATCACT
TATTCAGGCGTAGCAACCAGGCGTTTAAGGGCACCAATAACTGCCTTAAAAAAATTACGCCCCGCCCTGC
CACTCATCGCAGTACGGCCTATTGGTTAAAAAATGAGCTGATTTAACAAAAATTTAACGCGAATTTTAAC
AAAATATTAACGCTTACAATTTCCATTCGCCATTCAGGCTGCGCAACTGTTGGGAAGGGCGATCGGTGCG
GGCCTCTTCGCTATTACGCCAGCTGGCGAAAGGGGGATGTGCTGCAAGGCGATTAAGTTGGGTAACGCCA
GGGTTTTCCCAGTCACGACGTTGTAAAACGACGGCCAGTGAGCGCGCGTAATACGACTCACTATAGGGCG
AATTGGAGCTCCACCGCGGTGGCGGCCGCTTGACAGCTAGCTCAGTCCTAGGTATAATACTAGTGGGGCC
ACTAGGGACAGGATGTTTTAGAGCTAGAAATAGCAAGTTAAAATAAGGCTAGTCCGTTATCAACTTGAAA
AAGTGGCACATGAGGATCACCCATGTGCTTTTTTTGAAGCTTGGGCCCGAACAAAAACTCATCTCAGAAG
AGGATCTGAATAGCGCCGTCGACCATCATCATCATCATCATTGAGTTTAAACGGTCTCCAGCTTGGCTGT
TTTGGCGGATGAGAGAAGATTTTCAGCCTGATACAGATTAAATCAGAACGCAGAAGCGGTCTGATAAAAC
AGAATTTGCCTGGCGGCAGTAGCGCGGTGGTCCCACCTGACCCCATGCCGAACTCAGAAGTGAAACGCCG
TAGCGCCGATGGTAGTGTGGGGTCTCCCCATGCGAGAGTAGGGAACTGCCAGGCATCAAATAAAACGAAA
GGCTCAGTCGAAAGACTGGGCCTTTCGTTTTATCTGTTGTTTGTCGGTGAACTGGGCCCGGTACCCAGCT
TTTGTTCCCTTTAGTGAGGGTTAATTGCGCGCTTGGCGTAATCATGGTCATAGCTGTTTCCTGTGTGAAA
TTGTTATCCGCTCACAATTCCACACAACATACGAGCCGGAAGCATAAAGTGTAAAGCCTGGGGTGCCTAA
TGAGTGAGCTAACTCACATTAATTGCGTTGCGCTCACTGCCCGCTTTCCAGTCGGGAAACCTGTCGTGCC
AGCTGCATTAATGAATCGGCCAACGCGCGGGGAGAGGCGGTTTGCGTATTGGGCGCATGGCAATTCCGAC
GTCGCCTACGGTATCCACCGGAGACCTATGGCAGCCTCCGGCCGCCATAGGACACCTTTGGTTGCCAAGG
GTGACCTATGGTGACCATGGGCCACCACGGGCGACCTCAGGTATCCTGCGGTGTCCTGCGGTTACCAAAG
GCGTCCTTTGGGTTCCACCGGATACCTCCGGACTTGACAGCTAGCTCAGTCCTAGGGATTGTGCTAGCGA
ATTCATTAAAGAGGAGAAAGGTACCATGGCGAGTAGCGAAGACGTTATCAAAGAGTTCATGCGTTTCAAA
GTTCGTATGGAAGGTTCCGTTAACGGTCACGAGTTCGAAATCGAAGGTGAAGGTGAAGGTCGTCCGTACG
AAGGTACCCAGACCGCTAAACTGAAAGTTACCAAAGGTGGTCCGCTGCCGTTCGCTTGGGACATCCTGTC
CCCGCAGTTCCAGTACGGTTCCAAAGCTTACGTTAAACACCCGGCTGACATCCCGGACTACCTGAAACTG
TCCTTCCCGGAAGGTTTCAAATGGGAACGTGTTATGAACTTCGAAGACGGTGGTGTTGTTACCGTTACCC
AGGACTCCTCCCTGCAAGACGGTGAGTTCATCTACAAAGTTAAACTGCGTGGTACCAACTTCCCGTCCGA
CGGTCCGGTTATGCAGAAAAAAACCATGGGTTGGGAAGCTTCCACCGAACGTATGTACCCGGAAGACGGT
GCTCTGAAAGGTGAAATCAAAATGCGTCTGAAACTGAAAGACGGTGGTCACTACGACGCTGAAGTTAAAA
CCACCTACATGGCTAAAAAACCGGTTCAGCTGCCGGGTGCTTACAAAACCGACATCAAACTGGACATCAC
CTCCCACAACGAAGACTACACCATCGTTGAACAGTACGAACGTGCTGAAGGTCGTCACTCCACCGGTGCT
TAAAAACTCGAGTAAGGATCTCCAGGCATCAAATAAAACGAAAGGCTCAGTCGAAAGACTGGGCCTTTCG
TTTTATCTGTTGTTTGTCGGTGAACGCTCTCTACTAGAGTCACACTGGCTCACCTTCGGGTGGGCCTTTC
TGCGTTTATATAAAAACTGTTGTAATTCATTAAGCATTCTGCCGACATGGAAGCCATCACAAACGGCATG
ATGAACCTGAATCGCCAGCGGCATCAGCACCTTGTCGCCTTGCGTATAATATTTGCGAATTCTTCAGCCA
AAAAACTTAAGACCGCCGGTCTTGTCCACTACCTTGCAGTAATGCGGTGGACAGGATCGGCGGTTTTCTT
TTCTCTTCTCAACCTAGGCTACAGCCGATAGTCTGGAACAGCGCACTTACGGGACCTAGGGCGATGCAGG
TGGCTGCTGAACCCCCAGCCGGAACTGACCCCACAAGGCCCTAGCGTTTGCAATGCACCAGGTCATCATT
GACCCAGGCGTGTTCCACCAGGCCGCTGCCTCGCAACTCTTCGCAGGCTTCGCCGACCTGCTCGCGCCAC
TTCTTCACGCGGGTGGAATCCGATCCGCACATGAGGCGGAAGGTTTCCAGCTTGAGCGGGTACGGCTCCC
GGTGCGAGCTGAAATAGTCGAACATCCGTCGGGCCGTCGGCGACAGCTTGCGGTACTTCTCCCATATGAA
TTTCGTGTAGTGGTCGCCAGCAAACAGCACGACGATTTCCTCGTCGATCAGGACCTGGCAACGGGACGTT
TTCTTGCCACGGTCCAGGACGCGGAAGCGGTGCAGCAGCGACACCGATTCCAGGTGCCCAACGCGGTCGG
ACGTGAAGCCCATCGCCGTCGCCTGTAGGCGCGACAGGCATTCCTCGGCCTTCGTGTAATACCGGCCATT
GATCGACCAGCCCAGGTCCTGGCAAAGCTCGTAGAACGTGAAGGTGATCGGCTCGCCGATAGGGGTGCGC
TTCGCGTACTCCAACACCTGCTGCCACACCAGTTCGTCATCGTCGGCCCGCAGCTCGACGCCGGTGTAGG
TGATCTTCACGTCCTTGTTGACGTGGAAAATGACCTTGTTTTGCAGCGCCTCGCGCGGGATTTTCTTGTT
GCGCGTGGTGAACAGGGCAGAGCGGGCCGTGTCGTTTGGCATCGCTCGCATCGTGTCCGGCCACGGCGCA
ATATCGAACAAGGAAAGCTGCATTTCCTTGATCTGCTGCTTCGTGTGTTTCAGCAACGCGGCCTGCTTGG
CTTCGCTGACCTGTTTTGCCAGGTCCTCGCCGGCGGTTTTTCGCTTCTTGGTCGTCATAGTTCCTCGCGT
GTCGATGGTCATCGACTTCGCCAAACCTGCCGCCTCCTGTTCGAGACGACGCGAACGCTCCACGGCGGCC
GATGGCGCGGGCAGGGCAGGGGGAGCCAGTTGCACGCTGTCGCGCTCGATCTTGGCCGTAGCTTGCTGGA
CTATCGAGCCGACGGACTGGAAGGTTTCGCGGGGCGCACGCATGACGGTGCGGCTTGCGATGGTTTCGGC
ATCCTCGGCGGAAAACCCCGCGTCGATCAGTTCTTGCCTGTATGCCTTCCGGTCAAACGTCCGATTCATT
CACCCTCCTTGCGGGATTGCCCCGGAATTAATTCCCCGGATCGATCCGTCGATCTTGATCCCCTGCGCCA
TCAGATCCTTGGCGGCAAGAAAGCCATCCAGTTTACTTTGCAGGGCTTCCCAACCTTACCAGAGGGCGCC
CCAGCTGGCAATTCCGGTTCGCTTGCTGTCCATAAAACCGCCCAGTCTAGCTATCGCCATGTAAGCCCAC
TGCAAGCTACCTGCTTTCTCTTTGCGCTTGCGTTTTCCCTTGTCCAGATAGCCCAGTAGCTGACATTCAT
CCGGGGTCAGCACCGTTTCTGCGGACTGGCTTTCTACGTGGCTGCCATTTTTGGGGTGAGGCCGTTCGCG
GCCGAGGGGCGCAGCCCCTGGGGGGATGGGAGGCCCGCGTTAGCGGGCCGGGAGGGTTCGAGAAGGGGGG
GCACCCCCCTTCGGCGTGCGCGGTCACGCGCACAGGGCGCAGCCCTGGTTAAAAACAAGGTTTATAAATA
TTGGTTTAAAAGCAGGTTAAAAGACAGGTTAGCGGTGGCCGAAAAACGGGCGGAAACCCTTGCAAATGCT
GGATTTTCTGCCTGTGGACAGCCCCTCAAATGTCAATAGGTGCGCCCCTCATCTGTCAGCACTCTGCCCC
TCAAGTGTCAAGGATCGCGCCCCTCATCTGTCAGTAGTCGCGCCCCTCAAGTGTCAATACCGCAGGGCAC
TTATCCCCAGGCTTGTCCACATCATCTGTGGGAAACTCGCGTAAAATCAGGCGTTTTCGCCGATTTGCGA
GGCTGGCCAGCTCCACGTCGCCGGCCGAAATCGAGCCTGCCCCTCATCTGTCAACGCCGCGCCGGGTGAG
TCGGCCCCTCAAGTGTCAACGTCCGCCCCTCATCTGTCAGTGAGGGCCAAGTTTTCCGCGAGGTATCCAC
AACGCCGGCGGCCCTACATGGCTCTGCTGTAGTGAGTGGGTTGCGCTCCGGCAGCGGTCCTGATCCCCCG
CAGAAAAAAAGGATCTCAAGAAGATCCTTTGATCTTTTCTACACTAGTGCTTGGATTCTCACCAATAAAA
AACGCCCGGCGGCAACCGAGCGTTCTGAACAAATCCAGATGGAGTTCTGAGGTCATTACTGGATCTATCA
ACAGGAGTCCAAGCGAGCTCACCTTCGGGAGCGCCTGAAGCCCGTTCTGGACGCCCTGGGGCCGTTGAAT
CGGGATATGCAGGCCAAGGCCGCCGCGATCATCAAGGCCGTGGGCGAAAAGCTGCTGACGGAACAGCGGG
AAGTCCAGCGCCAGAAACAGGCCCAGCGCCAGCAGGAACGCGGGCGCGCACATTTCCCCGAAAAGTGCCA
CCTGCGGCGTTGTGACAATTTACCGAACAACTCCGCGGCCGGGAAGCCGATCTCGGCTTGAACGAATTGT
TAGGTGGCGGTACTTGGGTCGATATCAAAGTGCATCACTTCTTCCCGTATGCCCAACTTTGTATAGAGAG
CCACTGCGGGATCGTCACCGTAATCTGCTTGCACGTAGATCACATAAGCACCAAGCGCGTTGGCCTCATG
CTTGAGGAGATTGATGAGCGCGGTGGCAATGCCCTGCCTCCGGTGCTCTCCGGAGACTGCGAGATCATAG
ATATAGATCTCACTACGCGGCTGCTCAAACTTGGGCAGAACGTAAGCCGCGAGAGCGCCAACAACCACTT
CTTGGTCGAAGGCAGCAAGCGCGATGAATGTCTTACTACGGAGCAAGTTCCCGAGGTAATCGGAGTCCGG
CTGATGTTGGGAGTAGGTGGCTACGTCTCCGAACTCACGACCGAAAAGATCAAGAGCA
Features (pLannotate 1.2.2; 29 found; start..end, strand, type, name):
    314..342     -  promoter       Pc promoter: intI1 (promoter lies within the coding sequence); class 1 integron promoter
    380..466     +  CDS            CmR (fragment): chloramphenicol acetyltransferase; cat; confers resistance to chloramphenicol
    614..645     -  CDS            CmR (fragment): chloramphenicol acetyltransferase confers resistance to chloramphenicol
    645..722     +  rep_origin     M13 ori (fragment): M13 bacteriophage origin of replication; arrow indicates direction of (+) strand synthesis
    726..881     -  CDS            lacZα (fragment): LacZα fragment of β-galactosidase; lacZ fragment
    889..907     +  promoter       T7 promoter: promoter for bacteriophage T7 RNA polymerase
    916..940     +  misc_feature   MCS (fragment): pBluescript multiple cloning site
    940..974     +  promoter       J23119(SpeI) promoter: bacterial promoter (Registry of Standard Biological Parts BBa J23119) modified to end with an SpeI site
    995..1059    +  misc_RNA       gRNA scaffold (fragment): guide RNA scaffold for the Streptococcus pyogenes CRISPR/Cas9 system
   1058..1076    +  misc_RNA       MS2 stem loop: stem loop that binds the bacteriophage MS2 coat protein
   1144..1161    +  CDS            capTEV™ (fragment): composite tag for in vivo biotinylation, TEV protease cleavage, and 6xHis tagging
   1268..1383    +  ncRNA          5S rRNA: Accession: RF00001 - 5S ribosomal RNA
   1387..1433    +  terminator     rrnB T1 terminator: transcription terminator T1 from the E. coli rrnB gene
   1478..1496    -  promoter       T3 promoter: promoter for bacteriophage T3 RNA polymerase
   1541..1557    -  protein_bind   lac operator: The lac repressor binds to the lac operator to inhibit transcription in E. coli. This inhibition can be relieved by adding lactose or isopropyl-β-D-thiogalactopyranoside (IPTG). lac repressor encoded by lacI
   1565..1595    -  promoter       lac promoter: promoter for the E. coli lac operon
   1610..1631    -  protein_bind   CAP binding site: CAP binding activates transcription in the presence of cAMP. E. coli catabolite activator protein
   1644..1736    -  CDS            lacI (fragment): lac repressor; lacI; The lac repressor binds to the lac operator to inhibit transcription in E. coli. This inhibition can be relieved by adding lactose or isopropyl-β-D-thiogalactopyranoside (IPTG).
   1924..1946    +  promoter       J23119(SpeI) promoter (fragment): bacterial promoter (Registry of Standard Biological Parts BBa J23119) modified to end with an SpeI site
   1986..2663    +  CDS            mRFP1: monomeric derivative of DsRed (Campbell et al., 2002)
   2690..2761    +  terminator     rrnB T1 terminator: transcription terminator T1 from the E. coli rrnB gene
   2777..2804    +  terminator     T7Te terminator: phage T7 early transcription terminator
   2816..2926    -  CDS            CmR (fragment): chloramphenicol acetyltransferase; cat; confers resistance to chloramphenicol
   3121..4269    -  CDS            trfA: trans-acting replication protein that binds to and activates oriV
   4321..4602    -  CDS            tnpA (fragment): TN5P_ECOLX - Also known as tnp. Experimental evidence at protein level: Swiss-Prot protein existence level 1. Mediates transposition of transposon Tn5 by a 'cut and paste' mechanism. First, the monomeric transposase binds the 19 bp inverted DNA repeats flanking the transposon. Then, dimerization of the DNA- bound transposase creates a synaptic DNA complex. After nicking of the first DNA strand, excision of the transposon proceeds through a series of intermediates. The transposase then mediates the insertion of the transposon at a new site by strand transfer. The activity of the wild- type tran
   4662..5193    -  rep_origin     oriV: incP origin of replication
   5249..5284    -  rep_origin     CloDF13 ori (fragment): Plasmids containing the CloDF13 (CDF) origin of replication can be propagated in E. coli cells that contain additional plasmids with compatible origins.
   5305..5399    -  terminator     lambda t0 terminator: transcription terminator from phage lambda
   5670..125     -  CDS            GmR (across the origin): gentamycin acetyltransferase; aacC1; confers resistance to gentamycin
