[The description below was written by a language model from this plasmid's Addgene catalogue record and pLannotate feature annotations shown in this document.]
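Description:
pPPC018.AAV (also recorded as pCK079 or pRK2-GmR_J1-BBa_J23117-mRFP_hAAVS1) is a roughly 6.1 kb bacterial expression and CRISPR plasmid built on the broad-host-range pRK2-GmR backbone. Replication relies on the IncP/RK2 system: an oriV origin together with the trfA gene, whose product binds and activates oriV. This allows maintenance in both E. coli, where the record lists it as low copy, and Pseudomonas putida, where it is described as medium copy. Selection is by gentamicin through the aacC1 acetyltransferase (GmR), with a class 1 integron Pc promoter annotated adjacent to it. The feature table also picks up short fragments of CmR, lacZα, lacI, M13 and CloDF13 origins and a Tn5 transposase. These appear to be cloning remnants of the backbone rather than functional elements.

Two synthetic cassettes were inserted by Gibson assembly. The first uses the strong constitutive BBa_J23119 promoter to express a scaffold RNA (scRNA): an S. pyogenes Cas9 guide scaffold extended with an MS2 stem loop, which recruits MS2 coat protein fusions, followed by an rrnB T1 terminator. Its spacer is directed at the human AAVS1 sequence. The second cassette is a reporter in which mRFP1 is driven by the weak BBa_J23117 minimal promoter preceded by the synthetic J1 upstream region, and terminated by rrnB T1 and T7Te. The plasmid encodes neither dCas9 nor an activator protein, so these must be provided separately.

The associated work concerns portable CRISPR transcriptional activation in P. putida. The hAAVS1 guide would be expected to have no target in this reporter, which suggests use as an off-target control for baseline mRFP expression, although the record does not state this explicitly.
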