Addgene plasmid #171146: pPPC018.AAV
Purpose: Expression of J1-BBa_J23117-mRFP and hAAVS1 scRNA on pRK2-GmR plasmid
Depositing lab: Jesse Zalatan. Depositing organization: University of Washington. Publication: Portable bacterial CRISPR transcriptional activation enables metabolic engineering in Pseudomonas putida. Kiattisewee C, Dong C, Fontana J, Sugianto W, Peralta-Yahya P, Carothers JM, Zalatan JG. Metab Eng. 2021 Apr 27. pii: S1096-7176(21)00063-X. doi: 10.1016/j.ymben.2021.04.002. PubMed 33930546.
Backbone
  Vector backbone: pRK2-GmR
  Backbone manufacturer: Jesse Zalatan
  Backbone size w/o insert (bp): 4568
  Total vector size (bp): 6079
  Vector type: Bacterial Expression, CRISPR
Growth in bacteria
  Bacterial resistance: Gentamicin, 10 μg/mL
  Growth temperature: 37°C
  Growth strain: DH5alpha
  Growth instructions: Medium Copy in P. putida
  Copy number: Low Copy
Gene/Insert 1
  Gene/Insert name: hAAVS1 scRNA (alt name: GGGGCCACTAGGGACAGGAT)
  Species: Synthetic
  Insert size (bp): 514
  Promoter: BBa_J23119
  Cloning method: Gibson Cloning
  Sequencing primers: 5′ tttcccagtcacgacgttgt; 3′ tgaccatgattacgccaagc
Gene/Insert 2
  Gene/Insert name: J1-BBa_J23117-mRFP
  Species: Synthetic
  Insert size (bp): 1073
  Promoter: J1-BBa_J23117
  Cloning method: Gibson Cloning
  Sequencing primers: 5′ ggggagaggcggtttgcgta; 3′ tcagcagccacctgcatcgc
Terms and licenses: Academic/Nonprofit Terms; Industry Terms: Not Available to Industry
Depositor comments: Alternative names: pCK079, pRK2-GmR_J1-BBa_J23117-mRFP_hAAVS1
How to cite: pPPC018.AAV was a gift from Jesse Zalatan (Addgene plasmid # 171146 ; http://n2t.net/addgene:171146 ; RRID:Addgene_171146)
